>Addgene plasmid #208590 | CMV-SynCas.v14A mammalian expression | addgene full sequence | sequence record 418030 | Addgene NGS Result
TAGATAACTACGATACGGGAGGGCTTACCATCTGGCCCCAGTGCTGCAATGATACCGCGAGACCCACGCT
CACCGGCTCCAGATTTATCAGCAATAAACCAGCCAGCCGGAAGGGCCGAGCGCAGAAGTGGTCCTGCAAC
TTTATCCGCCTCCATCCAGTCTATTAATTGTTGCCGGGAAGCTAGAGTAAGTAGTTCGCCAGTTAATAGT
TTGCGCAACGTTGTTGCCATTGCTACAGGCATCGTGGTGTCACGCTCGTCGTTTGGTATGGCTTCATTCA
GCTCCGGTTCCCAACGATCAAGGCGAGTTACATGATCCCCCATGTTGTGCAAAAAAGCGGTTAGCTCCTT
CGGTCCTCCGATCGTTGTCAGAAGTAAGTTGGCCGCAGTGTTATCACTCATGGTTATGGCAGCACTGCAT
AATTCTCTTACTGTCATGCCATCCGTAAGATGCTTTTCTGTGACTGGTGAGTACTCAACCAAGTCATTCT
GAGAATAGTGTATGCGGCGACCGAGTTGCTCTTGCCCGGCGTCAATACGGGATAATACCGCGCCACATAG
CAGAACTTTAAAAGTGCTCATCATTGGAAAACGTTCTTCGGGGCGAAAACTCTCAAGGATCTTACCGCTG
TTGAGATCCAGTTCGATGTAACCCACTCGTGCACCCAACTGATCTTCAGCATCTTTTACTTTCACCAGCG
TTTCTGGGTGAGCAAAAACAGGAAGGCAAAATGCCGCAAAAAAGGGAATAAGGGCGACACGGAAATGTTG
AATACTCATACTCTTCCTTTTTCAATATTATTGAAGCATTTATCAGGGTTATTGTCTCATGAGCGGATAC
ATATTTGAATGTATTTAGAAAAATAAACAAATAGGGGTTCCGCGCACATTTCCCCGAAAAGTGCCACCTG
ACGTCGACGGATCGGGAGATCGATCTCCCGATCCCCTAGGGTCGACTCTCAGTACAATCTGCTCTGATGC
CGCATAGTTAAGCCAGTATCTGCTCCCTGCTTGTGTGTTGGAGGTCGCTGAGTAGTGCGCGAGCAAAATT
TAAGCTACAACAAGGCAAGGCTTGACCGACAATTGCATGAAGAATCTGCTTAGGGTTAGGCGTTTTGCGC
TGCTTCGCGATGTACGGGCCAGATATACGCGTTGACATTGATTATTGACTAGTTATTAATAGTAATCAAT
TACGGGGTCATTAGTTCATAGCCCATATATGGAGTTCCGCGTTACATAACTTACGGTAAATGGCCCGCCT
GGCTGACCGCCCAACGACCCCCGCCCATTGACGTCAATAATGACGTATGTTCCCATAGTAACGCCAATAG
GGACTTTCCATTGACGTCAATGGGTGGAGTATTTACGGTAAACTGCCCACTTGGCAGTACATCAAGTGTA
TCATATGCCAAGTACGCCCCCTATTGACGTCAATGACGGTAAATGGCCCGCCTGGCATTATGCCCAGTAC
ATGACCTTATGGGACTTTCCTACTTGGCAGTACATCTACGTATTAGTCATCGCTATTACCATGGTGATGC
GGTTTTGGCAGTACATCAATGGGCGTGGATAGCGGTTTGACTCACGGGGATTTCCAAGTCTCCACCCCAT
TGACGTCAATGGGAGTTTGTTTTGGCACCAAAATCAACGGGACTTTCCAAAATGTCGTAACAACTCCGCC
CCATTGACGCAAATGGGCGGTAGGCGTGTACGGTGGGAGGTCTATATAAGCAGAGCTGGTTTAGTGAACC
GTCAGATCCGCTAGAGATCCGCGGCCGCATGACGACTACTATGAAGATTTCAATTGAATTCCTCGAGCCG
TTTCGGATGACCAAATGGCAGGAAAGCACTAGGCGAAACAAGAACAACAAGGAATTTGTTCGCGGCCAAG
CTTTTGCAAGATGGCATAGAAATAAGAAGGATAACACAAAAGGGCGGCCTTACATAACTGGGACATTGCT
GCGGTCCGCAGTAATTAGAAGCGCGGAAAACCTGCTGACATTGAGTGATGGGAAAATTAGCGAAAAGACA
TGTTGTCCTGGGAAATTTGATACGGAAGATAAAGACAGGTTGCTGCAATTGAGGCAGCGGTCCACCCTTC
GTTGGACCGATAAGAACCCCTGTCCAGATAACGCTGAAACTTACTGCCCGTTTTGCGAACTTCTCGGGAG
ATCCGGTAACGATGGAAAGAAGGCTGAGAAGAAGGATTGGCGCTTTCGTATTCATTTTGGCAATCTTTCC
CTTCCAGGGAAGCCCGATTTCGACGGGCCAAAAGCTATAGGCAGCCAACGGGTACTTAACAGGGTCGATT
TCAAATCCGGTAAGGCCCATGACTTCTTTAAGGCTTACGAAGTCGACCATACTAGGTTTCCCCGCTTCGA
AGGGGAGATTACCATAGATAATAAAGTCAGCGCTGAAGCCAGGAAACTGCTCTGTGATTCTCTCAAGTTT
ACGGATCGGCTGTGTGGAGCTCTGTGCGTAATCAGGTTCGATGAATATACACCAGCAGCCGATAGTGGGA
AACAAACCGAAAATGTCCAAGCAGAACCGAATGCTGCGGTTAAGAAGGCTGCGGGAGATCTGGTTAACAG
CGCGTTAAACTACGGGTACGGCATATTATATGGTCGAAGTATTAACGCAATTATTCAAGCTGGTTTAAAT
CCAATGGCGGGTTTTCTGCATTCGTACCAACCGACCAAACCGGTTTTGGTGTATGACCTGGTGGAAGAGT
TCCGTCCTCTCGCCGTTGATCGCGGTATTTTCACCTTGCTGAACCGTGGTCAGAAGATTGAACTGGGCAG
AGACTCTCTTTTAAGCGCCAAAAGTCGGAAGAAGATCGCTAAGTCAGTAATTGGATGCCTGTCATCAGAA
GTGTGCTTTAACGGCCACCGACTGTCACTCGAGGACGTGATTAAGGAACAAGCATTAAATATAAAGAAGC
ACCTGTATAACAACGCAAAGTATCGTCCGTTCTTAGGCAGATGGATGAGTGGCGGCCTGAAAATTACTCG
GAGAATACTGGGCGATGCTGAATTCCATGGAAAGCCCGATCGGCTTGAAAAGAGCCGGTCTGTGTCAATC
GGATCTGTGTTGAAAGAAACTGTGGTATGCGGCGAACTGGTCGCTAAAACGCCCTTCTTCTTCGGAGCGA
TAGACGAAGATGCAAAACAAACCGACCTGCAAGTACTCCTCACTCCCGATAACAAGTATAGACTGCCAAG
AAGCGCCGTGCGAGGTATACTCCGTCGAGATCTTCAAACCTATTTTGATAGCCCATGCAATGCTGAGTTG
GGTGGACGGCCATGCATGTGTAAGACGTGTAGGATTATGAGAGGGATCACGGTGATGGATGCGCGCAGTG
AGTACAATGCCCCGCCAGAAATAAGGCATCGTACCCGCATTAATCCCTTCACAGGCACGGTTGCGGAAGG
TGCCCTGTTTAATATGGAAGTAGCCCCCGAGGGGATTGTCTTTCCATTTCAACTCCGGTACCGGGGCTCT
GAAGATGGGCTGCCCGATGCACTGAAAACGGTGTTGAAATGGTGGGCTGAGGGGCAGGCATTCATGAGTG
GCGCTGCCTCAACCGGGAAGGGCCGATTCCGGATGGAAAATGCTAAATATGAAACGCTGGATCTGAGCGA
CGAGAATCAAAGGAATGACTATCTTAAGAATTGGGGATGGCGTGACGAGAAGGGGCTCGAGGAACTGAAG
AAACGACTGAACTCAGGTCTGCCAGAGCCCGGTAATTATAGGGATCCAAAATGGCACGAGATTAACGTTT
CCATTGAGATGGCAAGCCCTTTTATTAATGGCGACCCAATCCGCGCAGCCGTGGACAAACGTGGTACAGA
TGTGGTTACCTTCGTTAAGTATAAAGCTGAAGGGGAAGAGGCGAAACCCGTATGTGCATACAAGGCCGAA
TCTTTTAGAGGGGTGATCAGAAGTGCCGTGGCACGCATTCATATGGAAGATGGCGTCCCTTTGACTGAGT
TGACTCACAGTGACTGTGAATGTCTCCTGTGCCAAATCTTTGGAAGTGAGTATGAAGCCGGCAAAATAAG
GTTTGAAGATCTCGTATTCGAAAGTGACCCGGAACCTGTGACCTTCGATCATGTGGCCATCGATAGATTC
ACTGGCGGTGCAGCTGATAAGAAGAAATTCGATGATTCCCCTCTGCCCGGTAGCCCTGCAAGACCGCTCA
TGTTGAAAGGCTCCTTCTGGATCCGCAGGGACGTTCTCGAGGACGAAGAGTACTGTAAGGCACTCGGTAA
GGCTCTTGCAGATGTGAATAATGGCCTTTATCCCCTCGGTGGAAAGAGCGCCATCGGCTACGGACAGGTC
AAGAGTCTGGGTATAAAGGGAGATGATAAGAGGATTTCTCGCCTCATGAATCCTGCCTTTGATGAGACAG
ATGTAGCCGTTCCAGAAAAGCCCAAAACTGATGCCGAGGTTCGCATCGAGGCAGAGAAAGTATATTACCC
ACACTATTTCGTCGAACCCCATAAGAAGGTGGAACGCGAGGAGAAACCCTGTGGTCATCAAAAGTTCCAC
GAGGGGCGACTGACAGGTAAAATTCGGTGTAAGCTCATTACCAAGACACCCCTCATCGTCCCAGATACTA
GTAATGACGATTTCTTCAGACCTGCGGATAAAGAAGCTCGGAAGGAAAAGGACGAATATCATAAATCATA
TGCTTTCTTCAGACTTCATAAACAAATCATGATTCCCGGGAGCGAATTGAGAGGAATGGTGAGTAGTGTC
TACGAAACTGTGACAAATTCTTGCTTCAGGATATTTGATGAGACTAAACGGTTGTCATGGCGGCGTAGCG
TGTCACCGTACCGAACTGTAGACGATAGGATGATCGGCAAACGTATGAGCGCCGATCTGCGGCCGTGCCA
TGGAGATTGGGTGGAAGATGGTGATCTCAGTGCCTTGAATGCATATCCCGAGAAAAGACTCCTCTTGCGC
CACCCCAAAGGACTCTGCCCTGCTTGCCGGCTCTTTGGAACCGGATCTTACAAGGGCAGAGTCAGGTTTG
GATTCGCGTCACTCGAAAACGATCCGGAGTGGCTGATCCCAGGCAAGAATCCCGGCGATCCGTTTCACGG
CGGGCCGGTGATGCTCTCATTGTTGGAACGGCCTCGCCCGACTTGGAGTATACCGGGATCCGACAATAAG
TTTAAAGTGCCTGGCAGAAAGTTTTACGTCCACCACCACGCCTGGAAAACCATTAAGGACGGGAACCATC
CCACAACAGGCAAAGCTATTGAACAAAGCCCTAATAACCGCACTGTAGAAGCTCTCGCCGGCGGGAATTC
CTTTAGCTTCGAAATTGCCTTTGAGAACCTGAAAGAATGGGAGCTGGGTTTGCTCATCCACAGCCTGCAA
CTCGAAAAGGGTCTGGCGCATAAACTTGGAATGGCAAAGTCTATGGGATTTGGTTCAGTTGAAATTGACG
TCGAATCAGTGCGCCTGAGAAAAGATTGGAAGCAATGGCGGAATGGCAATTCCGAAATTCCCAACTGGTT
GGGAAAAGGATTTGCTAAACTGAAGGAATGGTTCCGGGACGAGCTCGATTTTATAGAAAATCTTAAGAAA
CTTCTTTGGTTTCCTGAGGGCGACCAAGCACCCCGGGTTTGCTACCCCATGCTGCGAAAGAAGGACGATC
CTAATGGGAATAGCGGTTACGAAGAACTCAAAGACGGGGAATTCAAGAAAGAAGATCGGCAGAAGAAGCT
GACCACGCCGTGGACACCGTGGGCATAAACCGGTCATCATCACCATCACCATTGAGTTTAAACCCGCTGA
TCAGCCTCGACTGTGCCTTCTAGTTGCCAGCCATCTGTTGTTTGCCCCTCCCCCGTGCCTTCCTTGACCC
TGGAAGGTGCCACTCCCACTGTCCTTTCCTAATAAAATGAGGAAATTGCATCGCATTGTCTGAGTAGGTG
TCATTCTATTCTGGGGGGTGGGGTGGGGCAGGACAGCAAGGGGGAGGATTGGGAAGACAATAGCAGGCAT
GCTGGGGATGCGGTGGGCTCTATGGCTTCTGAGGCGGAAAGAACCAGCTGGGGCTCGATACCGTCGACCT
CTAGCTAGAGCTTGGCGTAATCATGGTCATAGCTGTTTCCTGTGTGAAATTGTTATCCGCTCACAATTCC
ACACAACATACGAGCCGGAAGCATAAAGTGTAAAGCCTAGGATGCCTAATGAGTGAGCTAACTCACATTA
ATTGCGTTGCGCTCACTGCCCGCTTTCCAGTCGGGAAACCTGTCGTGCCAGCTGCATTAATGAATCGGCC
AACGCGCGGGAAGAGGCGGTTTGCGTATTGGGCGCTCTTCCGCTTCCTCGCTCACTGACTCGCTGCGCTC
GGTCGTTCGGCTGCGGCGAGCGGTATCAGCTCACTCAAAGGCGGTAATACGGTTATCCACAGAATCAGGG
GATAACGCAGGAAAGAACATGTGAGCAAAAGGCCAGCAAAAGGCCAGGAACCGTAAAAAGGCCGCGTTGC
TGGCGTTTTTCCATAGGCTCCGCCCCCCTGACGAGCATCACAAAAATCGACGCTCAAGTCAGAGGTGGCG
AAACCCGACAGGACTATAAAGATACCAGGCGTTTCCCCCTGGAAGCTCCCTCGTGCGCTCTCCTGTTCCG
ACCCTGCCGCTTACCGGATACCTGTCCGCCTTTCTCCCTTCGGGAAGCGTGGCGCTTTCTCATAGCTCAC
GCTGTAGGTATCTCAGTTCGGTGTAGGTCGTTCGCTCCAAGCTGGGCTGTGTGCACGAACCCCCCGTTCA
GCCCGACCGCTGCGCCTTATCCGGTAACTATCGTCTTGAGTCCAACCCGGTAAGACACGACTTATCGCCA
CTGGCAGCAGCCACTGGTAACAGGATTAGCAGAGCGAGGTATGTAGGCGGTGCTACAGAGTTCTTGAAGT
GGTGGCCTAACTACGGCTACACTAGAAGAACAGTATTTGGTATCTGCGCTCTGCTGAAGCCAGTTACCTT
CGGAAAAAGAGTTGGTAGCTCTTGATCCGGCAAACAAACCACCGCTGGTAGCGGTGGTTTTTTTGTTTGC
AAGCAGCAGATTACGCGCAGAAAAAAAGGATCTCAAGAAGATCCTTTGATCTTTTCTACGGGGTCTGACA
CTCAGTGGAACGAAAACTCACGTTAAGGGATTTTGGTCATGAGATTATCAAAAAGGATCTTCACCTAGAT
CCTTTTAAATTAAAAATGAAGTTTTAAATCAATCTAAAGTATATATGAGTAAACTTGGTCTGACAGTTAC
CAATGCTTAATCAGTGAGGCACCTATCTCAGCGATCTGTCTATTTCGTTCATCCATAGTTGCCTGACTCC
CCGTCGTG
Features (pLannotate 1.2.2; 14 found; start..end, strand, type, name):
    780..884     -  promoter       AmpR promoter: bla
    955..999     -  misc_feature   bom (fragment): basis of mobility region from pBR322
   1154..1533    +  enhancer       CMV enhancer: human cytomegalovirus immediate early enhancer
   1534..1737    +  promoter       CMV promoter: human cytomegalovirus (CMV) immediate early promoter
   2571..2738    +  CDS            cas1-1 (fragment): CAS1A_PYRAE - Protein inferred from homology: Swiss-Prot protein existence level 3. CRISPR (clustered regularly interspaced short palindromic repeat), is an adaptive immune system that provides protection against mobile genetic elements (viruses, transposable elements and conjugative plasmids). CRISPR clusters contain spacers, sequences complementary to antecedent mobile elements, and target invading nucleic acids. CRISPR clusters are transcribed and processed into CRISPR RNA (crRNA). Acts as a dsDNA endonuclease. Involved in the integration of spacer DNA into the CRISPR cassette. From Pyrobac
   5821..6045    +  polyA_signal   bGH poly(A) signal: bovine growth hormone polyadenylation signal
   6049..6070    +  promoter       SV40 promoter (fragment): SV40 enhancer and early promoter
   6075..6091    +  misc_feature   MCS (fragment): pBluescript multiple cloning site
   6140..6156    -  protein_bind   lac operator: The lac repressor binds to the lac operator to inhibit transcription in E. coli. This inhibition can be relieved by adding lactose or isopropyl-β-D-thiogalactopyranoside (IPTG). lac repressor encoded by lacI
   6164..6194    -  promoter       lac promoter: promoter for the E. coli lac operon
   6209..6230    -  protein_bind   CAP binding site: CAP binding activates transcription in the presence of cAMP. E. coli catabolite activator protein
   6243..6335    -  CDS            lacI (fragment): lac repressor; lacI; The lac repressor binds to the lac operator to inhibit transcription in E. coli. This inhibition can be relieved by adding lactose or isopropyl-β-D-thiogalactopyranoside (IPTG).
   6518..7106    -  rep_origin     ori: high-copy-number ColE1/pMB1/pBR322/pUC origin of replication
   7277..779     -  CDS            AmpR (across the origin): β-lactamase; bla; confers resistance to ampicillin, carbenicillin, and related antibiotics
