[The description below was written by a language model from this plasmid's Addgene catalogue record and pLannotate feature annotations shown in this document.]
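Description:
CMV-SynCas.v14A mammalian expression is a 7,358 bp pUC-based plasmid for transient expression of a synthetic CRISPR-associated effector, SynCas.v14A, in mammalian cells. It is maintained in E. coli at high copy through the ColE1/pUC-type origin and selected with ampicillin via the β-lactamase gene and its native promoter. The backbone also carries remnants typical of pUC-derived vectors: a lac promoter with its operator and CAP binding site, short lacI and multiple-cloning-site fragments, a bom fragment and a very short SV40 promoter fragment. None of these appears to play a role in the expression cassette.

The payload is a single Pol II expression unit. The human cytomegalovirus immediate early enhancer and promoter sit upstream of the roughly 4 kb SynCas.v14A insert, which was introduced by Gibson assembly, and the bovine growth hormone polyadenylation signal terminates the transcript. The automated annotation does not recognise the open reading frame as a whole, which fits its listed synthetic origin. It flags only a short internal stretch with weak similarity to an archaeal Cas1 protein, which is best treated as a homology hit rather than as evidence of what the protein is. No epitope tags, localisation signals, reporters or guide RNA cassette are annotated, so any guide RNA would presumably be supplied separately, and the record does not state the effector's family or design.

The stated purpose is expression of SynCas.v14A for analysis of RNA knockdown, implying an RNA-targeting activity tested in cultured mammalian cells. The publication linked to the catalogue entry concerns an unrelated topic, and the depositor points to a separate preprint for the relevant work.
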