Addgene plasmid #208590: CMV-SynCas.v14A mammalian expression
Purpose: Expression of SynCas.v14A for analysis of RNA knockdown
Depositing lab: Omar Akbari. Depositing organization: University of California, San Diego (UCSD). Publication: Parasitic nematode fatty acid- and retinol-binding proteins compromise host immunity by interfering with host lipid signaling pathways. Parks SC, Nguyen S, Nasrolahi S, Bhat C, Juncaj D, Lu D, Ramaswamy R, Dhillon H, Fujiwara H, Buchman A, Akbari OS, Yamanaka N, Boulanger MJ, Dillman AR. PLoS Pathog. 2021 Oct 29;17(10):e1010027. doi: 10.1371/journal.ppat.1010027. eCollection 2021 Oct. PubMed 34714893.
Backbone
  Vector backbone: pUC
  Backbone size w/o insert (bp): 3368
  Total vector size (bp): 7358
  Vector type: Mammalian Expression
Growth in bacteria
  Bacterial resistance: Ampicillin, 100 μg/mL
  Growth temperature: 37°C
  Growth strain: DH5alpha
  Copy number: High Copy
Gene/Insert
  Gene/Insert name: SynCas.v14A
  Species: Synthetic
  Insert size (bp): 3987
  Promoter: CMV
  Cloning method: Gibson Cloning
  Sequencing primers: 5′ ctggtttagtgaaccgtcag
Terms and licenses: Academic/Nonprofit Terms; Industry Terms: Not Available to Industry
Depositor comments: Please visit https://doi.org/10.1101/2024.02.23.581838 for bioRxiv preprint.
How to cite: CMV-SynCas.v14A mammalian expression was a gift from Omar Akbari (Addgene plasmid # 208590 ; http://n2t.net/addgene:208590 ; RRID:Addgene_208590)
